Addgene plasmid #163056: pMOS013: mito-roGFP2-Grx1 glutathione redox sensor (mitochondrial)
Purpose: mito-roGFP2-Grx1 glutathione redox sensor (mitochondrial)
Depositing lab: Adam Cohen. Depositing organization: Harvard University. Publication: Multiplexed Optical Sensors in Arrayed Islands of Cells for multimodal recordings of cellular physiology. Werley CA, Boccardo S, Rigamonti A, Hansson EM, Cohen AE. Nat Commun. 2020 Aug 4;11(1):3881. doi: 10.1038/s41467-020-17607-5. PubMed 32753572.
Backbone
  Vector backbone: pLX304
  Backbone size w/o insert (bp): 9377
  Vector type: Mammalian Expression, Lentiviral
  Selectable markers: Blasticidin
Growth in bacteria
  Bacterial resistance: Ampicillin, 100 μg/mL
  Growth temperature: 30°C
  Growth strain: NEB Stable
  Copy number: High Copy
Gene/Insert
  Gene/Insert name: mito-roGFP2-Grx1
  Species: Synthetic
  Insert size (bp): 1254
  Promoter: CMV
  Cloning method: Gateway Cloning
  Sequencing primers: 5′ CMV-F; 3′ WPRE-R
Resource information
  A portion of this plasmid was derived from a plasmid made by: Tobias Dick
Terms and licenses: Academic/Nonprofit Terms; Industry Terms: Not Available to Industry
Depositor comments: Please see PMID: 23954927 for original reporter gene characterization.
How to cite: pMOS013: mito-roGFP2-Grx1 glutathione redox sensor (mitochondrial) was a gift from Adam Cohen (Addgene plasmid # 163056 ; http://n2t.net/addgene:163056 ; RRID:Addgene_163056)
