[The description below was written by a language model from this plasmid's Addgene catalogue record and pLannotate feature annotations shown in this document.]
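Description:
pMOS013 is a lentiviral mammalian expression plasmid built on the pLX304 Gateway destination backbone, carrying a mitochondrially targeted glutathione redox sensor, mito-roGFP2-Grx1. It is propagated in E. coli through a high-copy ColE1/pUC-type origin with ampicillin resistance (AmpR), and also contains an f1 origin. The transfer-vector architecture is that of a self-inactivating HIV-1 system. An RSV promoter sits upstream of a truncated 5' LTR across the plasmid's numbering origin. This is followed by the Ψ packaging signal with a gag fragment, the Rev response element, a cPPT/CTS, WPRE and a ΔU3 3' LTR, with an SV40 poly(A) signal and SV40 ori downstream. Within the proviral region, a human PGK promoter drives blasticidin S deaminase, allowing blasticidin selection of transduced cells.

The sensor cassette is expressed from the CMV enhancer/promoter and lies between attB1 and attB2 sites left by Gateway recombination. It consists of the COX8 mitochondrial presequence, a GFP-derived coding region (annotated as EGFP, corresponding to the redox-sensitive roGFP2 variant named in the record) and human glutaredoxin-1 (GLRX). Fusing Grx1 to roGFP2 couples the probe's disulfide state to the local glutathione redox couple, so its fluorescence reports glutathione redox potential, here in mitochondria. A V5 tag from the backbone lies beyond attB2, but the record does not state whether it is translated in frame with the insert. The sequenced record is 9,003 nt, which is shorter than the listed backbone size plus the insert, as expected when the Gateway cassette is replaced. The construct was deposited as part of a set of optical sensors for multiplexed recordings of cellular physiology.
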