Features (pLannotate 1.2.2; 34 found; start..end, strand, type, name):
      1..181     +  LTR            5' LTR (truncated): truncated 5' long terminal repeat (LTR) from HIV-1
    228..353     +  misc_feature   HIV-1 Ψ: packaging signal of human immunodeficiency virus type 1
    337..700     +  CDS            HIV-1 gag (fragment): gag protein from human immunodeficiency virus 1; gag
    846..1079    +  misc_feature   RRE: The Rev response element (RRE) of HIV-1 allows for Rev-dependent mRNA export from the nucleus to the cytoplasm.
   1456..1482    +  CDS            Rev (fragment): human immunodeficiency virus 1 (HIV-1) Rev protein; rev; enhances nuclear export of unspliced and incompletely spliced viral mRNAs
   1483..1983    +  promoter       hPGK promoter: human phosphoglycerate kinase 1 promoter
   1995..2390    +  CDS            BSD: blasticidin S deaminase; Aspergillus terreus BSD; confers resistance to blasticidin
   2450..2567    +  misc_feature   cPPT/CTS: central polypurine tract and central termination sequence of HIV-1
   2684..2987    +  enhancer       CMV enhancer: human cytomegalovirus immediate early enhancer
   2988..3191    +  promoter       CMV promoter: human cytomegalovirus (CMV) immediate early promoter
   3214..3238    +  protein_bind   attB1: mutant version of attB; recombination site for the Gateway® BP reaction BP Clonase™
   3242..3316    +  CDS            COX8 presequence: mitochondrial presequence of human cytochrome c oxidase subunit VIII (Rizutto et al., 1989)
   3341..4054    +  CDS            EGFP: the original enhanced GFP (Yang et al., 1996) mammalian codon-optimized
   4157..4471    +  CDS            GLRX: GLRX1_HUMAN - Also known as GRX. Experimental evidence at protein level: Swiss-Prot protein existence level 1. Has a glutathione-disulfide oxidoreductase activity in the presence of NADPH and glutathione reductase. Reduces low molecular weight disulfides and proteins. From Homo sapiens (Human).
   4485..4519    +  intron         large T intron (fragment): SV40 (simian virus 40) large T antigen intron
   4520..4544    -  protein_bind   attB2: mutant version of attB; recombination site for the Gateway® BP reaction BP Clonase™
   4546..4587    +  CDS            V5 tag: epitope tag from simian virus 5
   4629..5217    +  misc_feature   WPRE: woodchuck hepatitis virus posttranscriptional regulatory element
   5268..5287    +  misc_feature   cPPT/CTS (fragment): central polypurine tract and central termination sequence of HIV-1
   5289..5522    +  LTR            3' LTR (ΔU3): self-inactivating 3' long terminal repeat (LTR) from HIV-1
   5600..5721    +  polyA_signal   SV40 poly(A) signal: SV40 polyadenylation signal
   5761..5896    +  rep_origin     SV40 ori: SV40 origin of replication
   5917..5935    -  promoter       T7 promoter: promoter for bacteriophage T7 RNA polymerase
   5943..6098    +  CDS            lacZα (fragment): LacZα fragment of β-galactosidase; lacZ fragment
   6103..6531    +  rep_origin     f1 ori (sequence partly withheld): f1 bacteriophage origin of replication; arrow indicates direction of (+) strand synthesis
   6584..6688    +  promoter       AmpR promoter: bla
   6689..7549    +  CDS            AmpR: β-lactamase; bla; confers resistance to ampicillin, carbenicillin, and related antibiotics
   7720..8308    +  rep_origin     ori: high-copy-number ColE1/pMB1/pBR322/pUC origin of replication
   8491..8583    +  CDS            lacI (fragment): lac repressor; lacI; The lac repressor binds to the lac operator to inhibit transcription in E. coli. This inhibition can be relieved by adding lactose or isopropyl-β-D-thiogalactopyranoside (IPTG).
   8596..8617    +  protein_bind   CAP binding site: CAP binding activates transcription in the presence of cAMP. E. coli catabolite activator protein
   8632..8662    +  promoter       lac promoter: promoter for the E. coli lac operon
   8670..8686    +  protein_bind   lac operator: The lac repressor binds to the lac operator to inhibit transcription in E. coli. This inhibition can be relieved by adding lactose or isopropyl-β-D-thiogalactopyranoside (IPTG). lac repressor encoded by lacI
   8731..8749    +  promoter       T3 promoter: promoter for bacteriophage T3 RNA polymerase
   8777..9003    +  promoter       RSV promoter: Rous sarcoma virus enhancer/promoter
>Addgene plasmid #163056 | pMOS013: mito-roGFP2-Grx1 glutathione redox sensor (mitochondrial) | addgene full sequence | sequence record 325073 | Addgene NGS Result
GGGTCTCTCTGGTTAGACCAGATCTGAGCCTGGGAGCTCTCTGGCTAACTAGGGAACCCACTGCTTAAGC
CTCAATAAAGCTTGCCTTGAGTGCTTCAAGTAGTGTGTGCCCGTCTGTTGTGTGACTCTGGTAACTAGAG
ATCCCTCAGACCCTTTTAGTCAGTGTGGAAAATCTCTAGCAGTGGCGCCCGAACAGGGACTTGAAAGCGA
AAGGGAAACCAGAGGAGCTCTCTCGACGCAGGACTCGGCTTGCTGAAGCGCGCACGGCAAGAGGCGAGGG
GCGGCGACTGGTGAGTACGCCAAAAATTTTGACTAGCGGAGGCTAGAAGGAGAGAGATGGGTGCGAGAGC
GTCAGTATTAAGCGGGGGAGAATTAGATCGCGATGGGAAAAAATTCGGTTAAGGCCAGGGGGAAAGAAAA
AATATAAATTAAAACATATAGTATGGGCAAGCAGGGAGCTAGAACGATTCGCAGTTAATCCTGGCCTGTT
AGAAACATCAGAAGGCTGTAGACAAATACTGGGACAGCTACAACCATCCCTTCAGACAGGATCAGAAGAA
CTTAGATCATTATATAATACAGTAGCAACCCTCTATTGTGTGCATCAAAGGATAGAGATAAAAGACACCA
AGGAAGCTTTAGACAAGATAGAGGAAGAGCAAAACAAAAGTAAGACCACCGCACAGCAAGCGGCCGCTGA
TCTTCAGACCTGGAGGAGGAGATATGAGGGACAATTGGAGAAGTGAATTATATAAATATAAAGTAGTAAA
AATTGAACCATTAGGAGTAGCACCCACCAAGGCAAAGAGAAGAGTGGTGCAGAGAGAAAAAAGAGCAGTG
GGAATAGGAGCTTTGTTCCTTGGGTTCTTGGGAGCAGCAGGAAGCACTATGGGCGCAGCGTCAATGACGC
TGACGGTACAGGCCAGACAATTATTGTCTGGTATAGTGCAGCAGCAGAACAATTTGCTGAGGGCTATTGA
GGCGCAACAGCATCTGTTGCAACTCACAGTCTGGGGCATCAAGCAGCTCCAGGCAAGAATCCTGGCTGTG
GAAAGATACCTAAAGGATCAACAGCTCCTGGGGATTTGGGGTTGCTCTGGAAAACTCATTTGCACCACTG
CTGTGCCTTGGAATGCTAGTTGGAGTAATAAATCTCTGGAACAGATTTGGAATCACACGACCTGGATGGA
GTGGGACAGAGAAATTAACAATTACACAAGCTTAATACACTCCTTAATTGAAGAATCGCAAAACCAGCAA
GAAAAGAATGAACAAGAATTATTGGAATTAGATAAATGGGCAAGTTTGTGGAATTGGTTTAACATAACAA
ATTGGCTGTGGTATATAAAATTATTCATAATGATAGTAGGAGGCTTGGTAGGTTTAAGAATAGTTTTTGC
TGTACTTTCTATAGTGAATAGAGTTAGGCAGGGATATTCACCATTATCGTTTCAGACCCACCTCCCAACC
CCGAGGGGACCCTTGCGCCTTTTCCAAGGCAGCCCTGGGTTTGCGCAGGGACGCGGCTGCTCTGGGCGTG
GTTCCGGGAAACGCAGCGGCGCCGACCCTGGGTCTCGCACATTCTTCACGTCCGTTCGCAGCGTCACCCG
GATCTTCGCCGCTACCCTTGTGGGCCCCCCGGCGACGCTTCCTGCTCCGCCCCTAAGTCGGGAAGGTTCC
TTGCGGTTCGCGGCGTGCCGGACGTGACAAACGGAAGCCGCACGTCTCACTAGTACCCTCGCAGACGGAC
AGCGCCAGGGAGCAATGGCAGCGCGCCGACCGCGATGGGCTGTGGCCAATAGCGGCTGCTCAGCAGGGCG
CGCCGAGAGCAGCGGCCGGGAAGGGGCGGTGCGGGAGGCGGGGTGTGGGGCGGTAGTGTGGGCCCTGTTC
CTGCCCGCGCGGTGTTCCGCATTCTGCAAGCCTCCGGAGCGCACGTCGGCAGTCGGCTCCCTCGTTGACC
GAATCACCGACCTCTCTCCCCAGGGGGTACCACCATGGCCAAGCCTTTGTCTCAAGAAGAATCCACCCTC
ATTGAAAGAGCAACGGCTACAATCAACAGCATCCCCATCTCTGAAGACTACAGCGTCGCCAGCGCAGCTC
TCTCTAGCGACGGCCGCATCTTCACTGGTGTCAATGTATATCATTTTACTGGGGGACCTTGTGCAGAACT
CGTGGTGCTGGGCACTGCTGCTGCTGCGGCAGCTGGCAACCTGACTTGTATCGTCGCGATCGGAAATGAG
AACAGGGGCATCTTGAGCCCCTGCGGACGGTGCCGACAGGTGCTTCTCGATCTGCATCCTGGGATCAAAG
CCATAGTGAAGGACAGTGATGGACAGCCGACGGCAGTTGGGATTCGTGAATTGCTGCCCTCTGGTTATGT
GTGGGAGGGCCTGCAGCTGCAGTAGTAAGAATTCTAGATCTTGAGACAAATGGCAGTATTCATCCACAAT
TTTAAAAGAAAAGGGGGGATTGGGGGGTACAGTGCAGGGGAAAGAATAGTAGACATAATAGCAACAGACA
TACAAACTAAAGAATTACAAAAACAAATTACAAAAATTCAAAATTTTCGGGTTTATTACAGGGACAGCAG
AGATCCACTTTGGCGCCGGCTCGAGGGGGCCCGGGGTTATTAATAGTAATCAATTACGGGGTCATTAGTT
CATAGCCCATATATGGAGTTCCGCGTTACATAACTTACGGTAAATGGCCCGCCTGGCTGACCGCCCAACG
ACCCCCGCCCATTGACGTCAATAATGACGTATGTTCCCATAGTAACGCCAATAGGGACTTTCCATTGACG
TCAATGGGTGGAGTATTTACGGTAAACTGCCCACTTGGCAGTACATCAAGTGTATCATATGCCAAGTACG
CCCCCTATTGACGTCAATGACGGTAAATGGCCCGCCTGGCATTATGCCCAGTACATGACCTTATGGGACT
TTCCTACTTGGCAGTACATCTACGTATTAGTCATCGCTATTACCATGGTGATGCGGTTTTGGCAGTACAT
CAATGGGCGTGGATAGCGGTTTGACTCACGGGGATTTCCAAGTCTCCACCCCATTGACGTCAATGGGAGT
TTGTTTTGGCACCAAAATCAACGGGACTTTCCAAAATGTCGTAACAACTCCGCCCCATTGACGCAAATGG
GCGGTAGGCGTGTACGGTGGGAGGTCTATATAAGCAGAGCTCTCTGGCTAACTGTCGGGATCAACAAGTT
TGTACAAAAAAGCAGGCTACCATGTCCGTCCTGACGCCGCTGCTGCTGCGGGGCTTGACAGGCTCGGCCC
GGCGGCTCCCAGTGCCGCGCGCCAAGATCCATTCGTTGCCGCCGGGATCCGTGAGCAAGGGCGAGGAGCT
GTTCACCGGGGTGGTGCCCATCCTGGTCGAGCTGGACGGCGACGTAAACGGCCACAAGTTCAGCGTGTCC
GGCGAGGGCGAGGGCGATGCCACCTACGGCAAGCTGACCCTGAAGTTCATCTCCACCACCGGCAAGCTGC
CCGTGCCCTGGCCCACCCTCGTGACCACCCTGACCTACGGCGTGCAGTGCTTCAGCCGCTACCCCGACCA
CATGAAGCAGCACGACTTCTTCAAGTCCGCCATGCCCGAAGGCTACGTCCAGGAGCGCACCATCTTCTTC
AAGGACGACGGCAACTACAAGACCCGCGCCGAGGTGAAGTTCGAGGGCGACACCCTGGTGAACCGCATCG
AGCTGAAGGGCATCGACTTCAAGGAGGACGGCAACATCCTGGGGCACAAGCTGGAGTACAACTACAACTG
CCACAACGTCTATATCATGGCCGACAAGCAGAAGAACGGCATCAAGGTGAACTTCAAGATCCGCCACAAC
ATCGAGGACGGCAGCGTGCAGCTCGCCGACCACTACCAGCAGAACACCCCCATCGGCGACGGCCCCGTGC
TGCTGCCCGACAACCACTACCTGAGCACCTGCTCCGCCCTGAGCAAAGACCCCAACGAGAAGCGCGATCA
CATGGTCCTGCTGGAGTTCGTGACCGCCGCCGGGATCACTCTCGGCATGGACGAGCTGTACAAGACTAGT
GGTGGTTCAGGTGGTGGTGGTTCAGGTGGTGGTGGTTCAGGTGGAGGAGGATCAGGAGGAGGAGGATCAG
GAGGAGGAGGATCAGGAGGAGAATTCGCTCAAGAGTTTGTGAACTGCAAAATCCAGCCTGGGAAGGTGGT
TGTGTTCATCAAGCCCACCTGCCCGTACTGCAGGAGGGCCCAAGAGATCCTCAGTCAATTGCCCATCAAA
CAAGGGCTTCTGGAATTTGTCGATATCACAGCCACCAACCACACTAACGAGATTCAAGATTATTTGCAAC
AGCTCACGGGAGCAAGAACGGTGCCTCGAGTCTTTATTGGTAAAGATTGTATAGGCGGATGCAGTGATCT
AGTCTCTTTGCAACAGAGTGGGGAACTGCTGACGCGGCTAAAGCAGATTGGAGCTCTGCAGGGTACCTCT
AGAGGATCTTTGTGAAGGAACCTTACTTCTGTGGTGTGAACCCAGCTTTCTTGTACAAAGTGGTTGGTAA
GCCTATCCCTAACCCTCTCCTCGGTCTCGATTCTACGTAGTAATGAGCTAGCGCTAACCGGTGGCGCGTT
AAGTCGACAATCAACCTCTGGATTACAAAATTTGTGAAAGATTGACTGGTATTCTTAACTATGTTGCTCC
TTTTACGCTATGTGGATACGCTGCTTTAATGCCTTTGTATCATGCTATTGCTTCCCGTATGGCTTTCATT
TTCTCCTCCTTGTATAAATCCTGGTTGCTGTCTCTTTATGAGGAGTTGTGGCCCGTTGTCAGGCAACGTG
GCGTGGTGTGCACTGTGTTTGCTGACGCAACCCCCACTGGTTGGGGCATTGCCACCACCTGTCAGCTCCT
TTCCGGGACTTTCGCTTTCCCCCTCCCTATTGCCACGGCGGAACTCATCGCCGCCTGCCTTGCCCGCTGC
TGGACAGGGGCTCGGCTGTTGGGCACTGACAATTCCGTGGTGTTGTCGGGGAAATCATCGTCCTTTCCTT
GGCTGCTCGCCTGTGTTGCCACCTGGATTCTGCGCGGGACGTCCTTCTGCTACGTCCCTTCGGCCCTCAA
TCCAGCGGACCTTCCTTCCCGCGGCCTGCTGCCGGCTCTGCGGCCTCTTCCGCGTCTTCGCCTTCGCCCT
CAGACGAGTCGGATCTCCCTTTGGGCCGCCTCCCCGCGTCGACTTTAAGACCAATGACTTACAAGGCAGC
TGTAGATCTTAGCCACTTTTTAAAAGAAAAGGGGGGACTGGAAGGGCTAATTCACTCCCAACGAAGACAA
GATCTGCTTTTTGCTTGTACTGGGTCTCTCTGGTTAGACCAGATCTGAGCCTGGGAGCTCTCTGGCTAAC
TAGGGAACCCACTGCTTAAGCCTCAATAAAGCTTGCCTTGAGTGCTTCAAGTAGTGTGTGCCCGTCTGTT
GTGTGACTCTGGTAACTAGAGATCCCTCAGACCCTTTTAGTCAGTGTGGAAAATCTCTAGCAGTACGTAT
AGTAGTTCATGTCATCTTATTATTCAGTATTTATAACTTGCAAAGAAATGAATATCAGAGAGTGAGAGGA
ACTTGTTTATTGCAGCTTATAATGGTTACAAATAAAGCAATAGCATCACAAATTTCACAAATAAAGCATT
TTTTTCACTGCATTCTAGTTGTGGTTTGTCCAAACTCATCAATGTATCTTATCATGTCTGGCTCTAGCTA
TCCCGCCCCTAACTCCGCCCATCCCGCCCCTAACTCCGCCCAGTTCCGCCCATTCTCCGCCCCATGGCTG
ACTAATTTTTTTTATTTATGCAGAGGCCGAGGCCGCCTCGGCCTCTGAGCTATTCCAGAAGTAGTGAGGA
GGCTTTTTTGGAGGCCTAGGGACGTACCCAATTCGCCCTATAGTGAGTCGTATTACGCGCGCTCACTGGC
CGTCGTTTTACAACGTCGTGACTGGGAAAACCCTGGCGTTACCCAACTTAATCGCCTTGCAGCACATCCC
CCTTTCGCCAGCTGGCGTAATAGCGAAGAGGCCCGCACCGATCGCCCTTCCCAACAGTTGCGCAGCCTGA
ATGGCGAATGGG
[124 nt withheld, positions 6103-6226]
C
[91 nt withheld, positions 6228-6318]
A
[49 nt withheld, positions 6320-6368]
CCTTTGACGTTGGAGTCCACGTTCTTT
[37 nt withheld, positions 6396-6432]
ACCCTATCTCGGTCTATTCTTTTGATTTATAAGGGATTTTGCCGATTTCGGCCTATTGGTTAAAAAATGA
GCTGATTTAACAAAAATTTAACGCGAATTTTAACAAAATATTAACGCTTACAATTTAGGTGGCACTTTTC
GGGGAAATGTGCGCGGAACCCCTATTTGTTTATTTTTCTAAATACATTCAAATATGTATCCGCTCATGAG
ACAATAACCCTGATAAATGCTTCAATAATATTGAAAAAGGAAGAGTATGAGTATTCAACATTTCCGTGTC
GCCCTTATTCCCTTTTTTGCGGCATTTTGCCTTCCTGTTTTTGCTCACCCAGAAACGCTGGTGAAAGTAA
AAGATGCTGAAGATCAGTTGGGTGCACGAGTGGGTTACATCGAACTGGATCTCAACAGCGGTAAGATCCT
TGAGAGTTTTCGCCCCGAAGAACGTTTTCCAATGATGAGCACTTTTAAAGTTCTGCTATGTGGCGCGGTA
TTATCCCGTATTGACGCCGGGCAAGAGCAACTCGGTCGCCGCATACACTATTCTCAGAATGACTTGGTTG
AGTACTCACCAGTCACAGAAAAGCATCTTACGGATGGCATGACAGTAAGAGAATTATGCAGTGCTGCCAT
AACCATGAGTGATAACACTGCGGCCAACTTACTTCTGACAACGATCGGAGGACCGAAGGAGCTAACCGCT
TTTTTGCACAACATGGGGGATCATGTAACTCGCCTTGATCGTTGGGAACCGGAGCTGAATGAAGCCATAC
CAAACGACGAGCGTGACACCACGATGCCTGTAGCAATGGCAACAACGTTGCGCAAACTATTAACTGGCGA
ACTACTTACTCTAGCTTCCCGGCAACAATTAATAGACTGGATGGAGGCGGATAAAGTTGCAGGACCACTT
CTGCGCTCGGCCCTTCCGGCTGGCTGGTTTATTGCTGATAAATCTGGAGCCGGTGAGCGTGGGTCTCGCG
GTATCATTGCAGCACTGGGGCCAGATGGTAAGCCCTCCCGTATCGTAGTTATCTACACGACGGGGAGTCA
GGCAACTATGGATGAACGAAATAGACAGATCGCTGAGATAGGTGCCTCACTGATTAAGCATTGGTAACTG
TCAGACCAAGTTTACTCATATATACTTTAGATTGATTTAAAACTTCATTTTTAATTTAAAAGGATCTAGG
TGAAGATCCTTTTTGATAATCTCATGACCAAAATCCCTTAACGTGAGTTTTCGTTCCACTGAGCGTCAGA
CCCCGTAGAAAAGATCAAAGGATCTTCTTGAGATCCTTTTTTTCTGCGCGTAATCTGCTGCTTGCAAACA
AAAAAACCACCGCTACCAGCGGTGGTTTGTTTGCCGGATCAAGAGCTACCAACTCTTTTTCCGAAGGTAA
CTGGCTTCAGCAGAGCGCAGATACCAAATACTGTTCTTCTAGTGTAGCCGTAGTTAGGCCACCACTTCAA
GAACTCTGTAGCACCGCCTACATACCTCGCTCTGCTAATCCTGTTACCAGTGGCTGCTGCCAGTGGCGAT
AAGTCGTGTCTTACCGGGTTGGACTCAAGACGATAGTTACCGGATAAGGCGCAGCGGTCGGGCTGAACGG
GGGGTTCGTGCACACAGCCCAGCTTGGAGCGAACGACCTACACCGAACTGAGATACCTACAGCGTGAGCT
ATGAGAAAGCGCCACGCTTCCCGAAGGGAGAAAGGCGGACAGGTATCCGGTAAGCGGCAGGGTCGGAACA
GGAGAGCGCACGAGGGAGCTTCCAGGGGGAAACGCCTGGTATCTTTATAGTCCTGTCGGGTTTCGCCACC
TCTGACTTGAGCGTCGATTTTTGTGATGCTCGTCAGGGGGGCGGAGCCTATGGAAAAACGCCAGCAACGC
GGCCTTTTTACGGTTCCTGGCCTTTTGCTGGCCTTTTGCTCACATGTTCTTTCCTGCGTTATCCCCTGAT
TCTGTGGATAACCGTATTACCGCCTTTGAGTGAGCTGATACCGCTCGCCGCAGCCGAACGACCGAGCGCA
GCGAGTCAGTGAGCGAGGAAGCGGAAGAGCGCCCAATACGCAAACCGCCTCTCCCCGCGCGTTGGCCGAT
TCATTAATGCAGCTGGCACGACAGGTTTCCCGACTGGAAAGCGGGCAGTGAGCGCAACGCAATTAATGTG
AGTTAGCTCACTCATTAGGCACCCCAGGCTTTACACTTTATGCTTCCGGCTCGTATGTTGTGTGGAATTG
TGAGCGGATAACAATTTCACACAGGAAACAGCTATGACCATGATTACGCCAAGCGCGCAATTAACCCTCA
CTAAAGGGAACAAAAGCTGGAGCTGCAAGCTTAATGTAGTCTTATGCAATACTCTTGTAGTCTTGCAACA
TGGTAACGATGAGTTAGCAACATGCCTTACAAGGAGAGAAAAAGCACCGTGCATGCCGATTGGTGGAAGT
AAGGTGGTACGATCGTGCCTTATTAGGAAGGCAACAGACGGGTCTGACATGGATTGGACGAACCACTGAA
TTGCCGCATTGCAGAGATATTGTATTTAAGTGCCTAGCTCGATACATAAAC
