>Addgene plasmid #163056 | pMOS013: mito-roGFP2-Grx1 glutathione redox sensor (mitochondrial) | depositor partial sequence | sequence record 315848 | COX8TS-roGFP2-Grx1
ATGTCCGTCCTGACGCCGCTGCTGCTGCGGGGCTTGACAGGCTCGGCCCGGCGGCTCCCAGTGCCGCGCG
CCAAGATCCATTCGTTGCCGCCGGGATCCGTGAGCAAGGGCGAGGAGCTGTTCACCGGGGTGGTGCCCAT
CCTGGTCGAGCTGGACGGCGACGTAAACGGCCACAAGTTCAGCGTGTCCGGCGAGGGCGAGGGCGATGCC
ACCTACGGCAAGCTGACCCTGAAGTTCATCTCCACCACCGGCAAGCTGCCCGTGCCCTGGCCCACCCTCG
TGACCACCCTGACCTACGGCGTGCAGTGCTTCAGCCGCTACCCCGACCACATGAAGCAGCACGACTTCTT
CAAGTCCGCCATGCCCGAAGGCTACGTCCAGGAGCGCACCATCTTCTTCAAGGACGACGGCAACTACAAG
ACCCGCGCCGAGGTGAAGTTCGAGGGCGACACCCTGGTGAACCGCATCGAGCTGAAGGGCATCGACTTCA
AGGAGGACGGCAACATCCTGGGGCACAAGCTGGAGTACAACTACAACTGCCACAACGTCTATATCATGGC
CGACAAGCAGAAGAACGGCATCAAGGTGAACTTCAAGATCCGCCACAACATCGAGGACGGCAGCGTGCAG
CTCGCCGACCACTACCAGCAGAACACCCCCATCGGCGACGGCCCCGTGCTGCTGCCCGACAACCACTACC
TGAGCACCTGCTCCGCCCTGAGCAAAGACCCCAACGAGAAGCGCGATCACATGGTCCTGCTGGAGTTCGT
GACCGCCGCCGGGATCACTCTCGGCATGGACGAGCTGTACAAGACTAGTGGTGGTTCAGGTGGTGGTGGT
TCAGGTGGTGGTGGTTCAGGTGGAGGAGGATCAGGAGGAGGAGGATCAGGAGGAGGAGGATCAGGAGGAG
AATTCGCTCAAGAGTTTGTGAACTGCAAAATCCAGCCTGGGAAGGTGGTTGTGTTCATCAAGCCCACCTG
CCCGTACTGCAGGAGGGCCCAAGAGATCCTCAGTCAATTGCCCATCAAACAAGGGCTTCTGGAATTTGTC
GATATCACAGCCACCAACCACACTAACGAGATTCAAGATTATTTGCAACAGCTCACGGGAGCAAGAACGG
TGCCTCGAGTCTTTATTGGTAAAGATTGTATAGGCGGATGCAGTGATCTAGTCTCTTTGCAACAGAGTGG
GGAACTGCTGACGCGGCTAAAGCAGATTGGAGCTCTGCAGGGTACCTCTAGAGGATCTTTGTGA
